Addgene plasmid #126898: pENTRY4_ HDT701
Purpose: Gateway pENTR-plasmid to generate a binary construct for genome editing of the wheat homolog of a susceptibility gene of O. sativa. Encodes wheat optimized Cas9 and gene specific sgRNA modules.
Depositing lab: Sophien Kamoun.
Backbone
  Vector backbone: pENTR4
  Vector type: CRISPR
Growth in bacteria
  Bacterial resistance: Kanamycin, 50 μg/mL
  Growth temperature: 37°C
  Growth strain: DH5alpha
  Copy number: High Copy
Gene/Insert
  Gene/Insert name: Wheat_live_Cas9
  gRNA/shRNA sequence: ACTGGTTAGGCTTAACCTCA, CGTCTTCTTCTCTGGCTACA
  Species: Synthetic
  Insert size (bp): 8726
  Cloning method: Restriction Enzyme; 5′ cloning site Unknown (unknown if destroyed)
Terms and licenses: Academic/Nonprofit Terms; Industry Terms: Not Available to Industry
Depositor comments: Encodes gene specific sgRNAs driven by the wheat U6 promoter.
How to cite: pENTRY4_ HDT701 was a gift from Sophien Kamoun (Addgene plasmid # 126898 ; http://n2t.net/addgene:126898 ; RRID:Addgene_126898)
