[The description below was written by a language model from this plasmid's Addgene catalogue record and pLannotate feature annotations shown in this document.]
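Description:
pENTRY4_ HDT701 is a Gateway entry clone built on the pENTR4 backbone, designed as an intermediate for assembling a plant binary vector for CRISPR/Cas9 genome editing in wheat. It is maintained in E. coli as a high-copy plasmid through a ColE1/pUC-type origin and selected with kanamycin via the aph(3')-Ia gene. The rrnB T1 and T2 terminators sit upstream of the cloning region to insulate it from read-through transcription. The whole payload, recorded as a synthetic insert of about 8.7 kb, is flanked by attL1 and attL2 sites, so an LR recombination reaction can transfer it in one step into an attR-containing destination vector.

Between the att sites, a maize polyubiquitin (Ubi) promoter lies upstream of a Streptococcus pyogenes Cas9 coding sequence described as wheat-optimized. Downstream of Cas9, and before a NOS terminator, the annotation detects an Arabidopsis histone H2B-like coding sequence followed by a GFP variant. This suggests a nuclear-localized fluorescent marker for tracking expression of the cassette, although the record does not state how these reading frames are linked to Cas9 or to each other. Two sgRNA modules follow, each ending in the S. pyogenes guide RNA scaffold. According to the depositor they are driven by the wheat U6 promoter, which the automated annotation does not pick up. The two guides target the wheat homolog of a rice (O. sativa) susceptibility gene, HDT701 judging by the plasmid name. The construct is intended for creating edited wheat lines after transfer into a binary vector, presumably to study or alter disease susceptibility.
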