Features (pLannotate 1.2.2; 19 found; start..end, strand, type, name):
      1..46      +  rep_origin     RSF ori (fragment): Plasmids containing the RSF 1030 origin of replication can be propagated in E. coli cells that contain additional plasmids with compatible origins.
    103..189     +  terminator     rrnB T1 terminator: Escherichia coli rrnB; transcription terminator T1 from the E. coli rrnB gene
    281..308     +  terminator     rrnB T2 terminator: transcription terminator T2 from the E. coli rrnB gene
    358..457     +  protein_bind   attL1: mutant version of attL; recombination site for the Gateway® LR reaction LR Clonase™
    491..2040    +  promoter       Ubi promoter (fragment): maize polyubiquitin gene promoter
   2258..2280    -  misc_feature   MCS (fragment): pUC18/19 multiple cloning site
   2414..6517    +  CDS            cas9: CAS9_STRP1 - Also known as csn1 From Streptococcus pyogenes serotype M1.
   6704..7138    +  CDS            H2B10_ARATH: Experimental evidence at protein level: Swiss-Prot protein existence level 1. Core component of nucleosome. Nucleosomes wrap and compact DNA into chromatin, limiting DNA accessibility to the cellular machineries which require DNA as a template. Histones thereby play a central role in transcription regulation, DNA repair, DNA replication and chromosomal stability. DNA accessibility is regulated via a complex set of post-translational modifications of histones, also called histone code, and nucleosome remodeling. From Arabidopsis thaliana (Mouse-ear cress).
   7157..7873    +  CDS            oxGFP: oxGFP is a basic (constitutively fluorescent) green fluorescent protein published in 2015, derived from Aequorea victoria.
   7903..8098    +  terminator     NOS terminator (fragment): nopaline synthase terminator and poly(A) signal
   8502..8577    +  misc_RNA       gRNA scaffold: guide RNA scaffold for the Streptococcus pyogenes CRISPR/Cas9 system
   8589..8610    -  protein_bind   attB2 (fragment): mutant version of attB; recombination site for the Gateway® BP reaction BP Clonase™
   9026..9101    +  misc_RNA       gRNA scaffold: guide RNA scaffold for the Streptococcus pyogenes CRISPR/Cas9 system
   9113..9134    -  protein_bind   attB2 (fragment): mutant version of attB; recombination site for the Gateway® BP reaction BP Clonase™
   9175..9192    +  terminator     NOS terminator (fragment): nopaline synthase terminator and poly(A) signal
   9242..9260    -  promoter       T7 promoter: promoter for bacteriophage T7 RNA polymerase
   9278..9377    -  protein_bind   attL2: mutant version of attL; recombination site for the Gateway® LR reaction LR Clonase™
   9500..10309   +  CDS            KanR: aminoglycoside phosphotransferase; aph(3')-Ia; confers resistance to kanamycin in bacteria or G418 (Geneticin®) in eukaryotes
  10399..10987   +  rep_origin     ori: high-copy-number ColE1/pMB1/pBR322/pUC origin of replication
>Addgene plasmid #126898 | pENTRY4_ HDT701 | addgene full sequence | sequence record 249718 | Addgene NGS Result
CTTTCCTGCGTTATCCCCTGATTCTGTGGATAACCGTATTACCGCTAGCATGGATCTCGGGGACGTCTAA
CTACTAAGCGAGAGTAGGGAACTGCCAGGCATCAAATAAAACGAAAGGCTCAGTCGGAGGACTGGGCCTT
TCGTTTTATCTGTTGTTTGTCGGTGAACGCTCTCCTGAGTAGGACAAATCCGCCGGGAGCGGATTTGAAC
GTTGTGAAGCAACGGCCCGGAGGGTGGCGGGCAGGACGCCCGCCATAAACTGCCAGGCATCAAACTAAGC
AGAAGGCCATCCTGACGGATGGCCTTTTTGCGTTTCTACAAACTCTTCCTGTTAGTTAGTTACTTAAGCT
CGGGCCCCAAATAATGATTTTATTTTGACTGATAGTGACCTGTTCGTTGCAACAAATTGATAAGCAATGC
TTTTTTATAATGCCAACTTTGTACAAAAAAGCAGGCTCCACCATGGTACAAAGTGGTGAAGCTTGCATGC
CTGCAGTGCAGCGTGACCCGGTCGTGCCCCTCTCTAGAGATAATGAGCATTGCATGTCTAAGTTATAAAA
AATTACCACATATTTTTTTTGTCACACTTGTTTGAAGTGCAGTTTATCTATCTTTATACATATATTTAAA
CTTTACTCTACGAATAATATAATCTATAGTACTACAATAATATCAGTGTTTTAGAGAATCATATAAATGA
ACAGTTAGACATGGTCTAAAGGACAATTGAGTATTTTGACAACAGGACTCTACAGTTTTATCTTTTTAGT
GTGCATGTGTTCTCCTTTTTTTTTGCAAATAGCTTCACCTATATAATACTTCATCCATTTTATTAGTACA
TCCATTTAGGGTTTAGGGTTAATGGTTTTTATAGACTAATTTTTTTAGTACATCTATTTTATTCTATTTT
AGCCTCTAAATTAAGAAAACTAAAACTCTATTTTAGTTTTTTTATTTAATAATTTAGATATAAAATAGAA
TAAAATAAAGTGACTAAAAATTAAACAAATACCCTTTAAGAAATTAAAAAAACTAAGGAAACATTTTTCT
TGTTTCGAGTAGATAATGCCAGCCTGTTAAACGCCGTCGACGAGTCTAACGGACACCAACCAGCGAACCA
GCAGCGTCGCGTCGGGCCAAGCGAAGCAGACGGCACGGCATCTCTGTCGCTGCCTCTGGACCCCTCTCGA
GAGTTCCGCTCCACCGTTGGACTTGCTCCGCTGTCGGCATCCAGAAATTGCGTGGCGGAGCGGCAGACGT
GAGCCGGCACGGCAGGCGGCCTCCTCCTCCTCTCACGGCACCGGCAGCTACGGGGGATTCCTTTCCCACC
GCTCCTTCGCTTTCCCTTCCTCGCCCGCCGTAATAAATAGACACCCCCTCCACACCCTCTTTCCCCAACC
TCGTGTTGTTCGGAGCGCACACACACACAACCAGATCTCCCCCAAATCCACCCGTCGGCACCTCCGCTTC
AAGGTACGCCGCTCGTCCTCCCCCCCCCCCCCTCTCTACCTTCTCTAGATCGGCGTTCCGGTCCATGGTT
AGGGCCCGGTAGTTCTACTTCTGTTCATGTTTGTGTTAGATCCGTGTTTGTGTTAGATCCGTGCTGCTAG
CGTTCGTACACGGATGCGACCTGTACGTCAGACACGTTCTGATTGCTAACTTGCCAGTGTTTCTCTTTGG
GGAATCCTGGGATGGCTCTAGCCGTTCCGCAGACGGGATCGATTTCATGATTTTTTTTGTTTCGTTGCAT
AGGGTTTGGTTTGCCCTTTTCCTTTATTTCAATATATGCCGTGCACTTGTTTGTCGGGTCATCTTTTCAT
GCTTTTTTTTGTCTTGGTTGTGATGATGTGGTGTGGTTGGGCGGTCGTTCATTCGTTCTAGATCGGAGTA
GAATACTGTTTCAAACTACCTGGTGTATTTATTAATTTTGGAACTGTATGTGTGTGTCATACATCTTCAT
AGTTACGAGTTTAAGATGGATGGAAATATCGATCTAGGATAGGTATACATGTTGATGTGGGTTTTACTGA
TGCATATACATGATGGCATATGCAGCATCTATTCATATGCTCTAACCTTGAGTACCTATCTATTATAATA
AACAAGTATGTTTTATAATTATTTTGATCTTGATATACTTGGATGATGGCATATGCAGCAGCTATATGTG
GATTTTTTTAGCCCTGCCTTCATACGCTATTTATTTGCTTGGTACTGTTTCTTTTGTCGATGCTCACCCT
GTTGTTTGGTGTTACTTCTGCAGGTCGACTCTAGAGGATCTGGAATTCCCGGGGAGAATCTGGAGCTCTC
GAGATTTCTCACGCGTGCCACCATGGGGCCGAAGAAGAAGAGGAAGGTGGGTAGGGTGTGTCGGATTAGC
AGCCTTCGGTACAGGGGTCCTGGCATTGCCACCATGGACAAGAAGTACTCTATCGGGTTGGATATAGGAA
CGAATAGTGTGGGTTGGGCTGTCATCACTGACGAGTACAAGGTGCCATCGAAGAAATTTAAAGTGCTGGG
CAACACCGACAGGCACTCCATCAAGAAGAACCTAATAGGTGCGTTGCTCTTTGATTCCGGGGAGACAGCC
GAAGCGACCCGCCTCAAGCGCACAGCAAGAAGGCGCTATACGCGTAGAAAGAACAGGATCTGCTACCTAC
AAGAGATCTTTTCCAACGAAATGGCGAAAGTGGATGACTCCTTCTTCCATCGGCTCGAGGAAAGCTTCCT
CGTAGAAGAGGACAAGAAGCACGAACGCCATCCGATATTCGGGAACATTGTCGACGAAGTCGCATACCAC
GAGAAGTATCCTACCATCTATCACCTGAGGAAGAAGCTCGTAGATAGCACTGACAAGGCTGATTTGCGCC
TCATCTATTTGGCCCTGGCCCATATGATTAAGTTCCGTGGGCACTTCCTCATCGAAGGCGACCTTAATCC
GGACAATTCCGATGTTGACAAACTCTTCATCCAACTGGTCCAGACATACAATCAGCTCTTTGAAGAGAAC
CCCATCAACGCGTCAGGAGTTGATGCGAAGGCAATCTTGAGTGCTCGGCTGTCGAAAAGCCGGAGGCTCG
AAAATCTGATAGCCCAACTGCCAGGCGAAAAGAAGAACGGATTGTTTGGCAACCTTATTGCCCTTAGTCT
AGGGCTCACCCCTAACTTCAAGTCTAACTTTGACCTGGCCGAGGATGCCAAGCTCCAACTGTCCAAAGAC
ACGTACGACGACGATCTCGACAATCTGCTTGCCCAAATCGGCGACCAGTATGCGGACCTTTTCCTTGCAG
CGAAGAACTTGTCAGATGCAATCCTCTTGTCCGATATTCTGCGCGTTAACACTGAGATTACCAAGGCTCC
TCTTTCGGCATCCATGATCAAACGGTACGACGAACATCACCAGGATCTCACGCTCCTCAAGGCTCTCGTC
AGACAACAGCTGCCGGAGAAGTACAAAGAGATCTTCTTCGATCAATCAAAGAACGGGTATGCTGGGTACA
TCGACGGTGGCGCGTCACAGGAGGAGTTCTACAAGTTTATCAAGCCCATTCTCGAGAAGATGGATGGCAC
TGAAGAGCTCCTGGTTAAGCTCAATCGCGAGGATCTACTCCGCAAGCAGCGTACCTTCGACAATGGAAGC
ATTCCACACCAAATCCATCTGGGCGAGCTTCACGCCATACTTCGTAGGCAAGAGGACTTTTACCCATTCC
TCAAAGACAACCGGGAGAAAATCGAGAAGATCCTCACATTCAGAATCCCCTACTATGTGGGCCCATTGGC
AAGGGGCAACTCTAGGTTCGCGTGGATGACTAGAAAATCGGAGGAAACGATTACCCCATGGAACTTCGAG
GAGGTGGTGGACAAGGGCGCTTCTGCCCAAAGCTTCATCGAGAGGATGACCAACTTCGACAAGAATCTGC
CAAACGAGAAGGTCCTCCCCAAACATTCCCTACTGTACGAGTACTTCACCGTCTACAACGAGCTGACCAA
GGTCAAGTACGTTACTGAGGGTATGAGGAAACCGGCCTTTCTGTCAGGAGAGCAGAAGAAGGCCATAGTG
GATCTCCTTTTCAAGACCAATCGCAAGGTCACAGTCAAGCAGCTAAAGGAGGACTACTTTAAGAAAATCG
AGTGCTTTGACTCTGTGGAGATAAGCGGCGTTGAGGATCGCTTCAACGCCTCGCTGGGAACGTACCACGA
CTTGCTCAAGATCATTAAGGATAAAGACTTCCTCGATAACGAAGAGAACGAGGACATCTTGGAGGACATC
GTTCTGACGCTTACTCTCTTCGAGGACCGCGAGATGATCGAAGAGAGGCTCAAGACGTATGCGCACCTCT
TTGACGACAAAGTGATGAAGCAGCTGAAGCGCAGGCGCTACACAGGTTGGGGCAGGCTGAGCAGGAAGCT
GATCAATGGCATTCGCGATAAGCAGTCGGGCAAGACCATCCTCGACTTCCTCAAGTCCGATGGGTTCGCA
AACAGGAACTTTATGCAGCTAATCCACGATGACTCCTTGACCTTCAAGGAGGACATTCAGAAGGCTCAGG
TTTCAGGCCAAGGCGATTCGCTCCACGAGCATATCGCGAATTTGGCCGGATCTCCAGCCATCAAGAAGGG
TATACTTCAAACAGTGAAGGTTGTCGATGAGCTGGTCAAAGTGATGGGTAGACATAAGCCCGAGAATATC
GTGATTGAGATGGCTCGGGAGAACCAAACCACACAGAAGGGGCAGAAGAACTCCAGGGAAAGGATGAAGA
GAATCGAAGAAGGCATCAAGGAGCTCGGATCACAAATTCTCAAGGAGCATCCGGTCGAAAACACCCAACT
GCAAAACGAGAAGCTCTACCTCTACTACCTCCAAAACGGACGCGATATGTACGTGGACCAGGAGCTCGAC
ATCAATCGCCTATCTGACTACGATGTCGATCATATAGTACCACAAAGCTTCCTCAAAGACGACTCTATCG
ACAACAAGGTGCTGACCAGGTCCGACAAGAACCGCGGGAAGTCAGACAACGTGCCTTCTGAGGAAGTCGT
CAAGAAGATGAAGAACTACTGGAGGCAACTCCTCAATGCAAAGCTCATTACACAAAGGAAGTTCGACAAC
CTTACCAAGGCGGAGAGAGGCGGCCTCAGTGAGCTAGATAAGGCCGGATTTATCAAGCGCCAACTGGTTG
AGACACGGCAAATCACCAAGCACGTTGCACAGATCCTGGACTCACGCATGAACACAAAATACGATGAGAA
TGACAAGCTAATCCGGGAAGTCAAAGTTATTACTCTGAAATCTAAACTGGTGTCCGACTTTCGGAAGGAC
TTCCAGTTCTATAAGGTCCGTGAGATCAACAACTACCATCACGCCCATGATGCCTATCTCAATGCTGTGG
TTGGCACTGCACTCATCAAGAAATATCCCAAGCTTGAGTCGGAGTTCGTCTACGGTGACTACAAGGTTTA
TGACGTAAGGAAGATGATTGCGAAGAGTGAGCAGGAAATCGGCAAGGCCACCGCCAAGTACTTCTTTTAC
AGCAACATAATGAACTTCTTCAAGACTGAGATCACCCTGGCCAATGGAGAGATCAGAAAACGTCCGCTGA
TAGAGACTAACGGAGAAACTGGTGAGATAGTGTGGGACAAGGGGAGAGACTTTGCTACTGTCCGGAAGGT
GCTAAGCATGCCACAAGTCAACATCGTCAAGAAAACGGAAGTCCAAACCGGCGGCTTCTCGAAAGAGTCA
ATCCTTCCGAAGCGCAATAGCGATAAGCTTATAGCCCGTAAGAAAGACTGGGATCCAAAGAAGTACGGTG
GCTTTGACAGTCCTACAGTGGCGTACTCCGTGCTGGTTGTTGCCAAGGTGGAAAAGGGGAAGTCGAAGAA
GCTGAAGAGCGTAAAGGAGTTGCTCGGGATTACCATTATGGAGCGTTCCAGCTTTGAGAAGAATCCCATT
GATTTCTTGGAGGCGAAAGGATACAAGGAAGTCAAGAAAGATCTCATCATAAAGTTGCCGAAATACAGCT
TGTTCGAGCTGGAGAATGGGAGAAAGAGGATGCTTGCCAGCGCAGGCGAGTTGCAAAAGGGGAACGAGCT
GGCACTCCCATCCAAGTACGTCAACTTCCTGTATCTCGCCTCACACTATGAGAAACTTAAGGGTTCCCCA
GAGGACAATGAGCAAAAGCAGCTGTTTGTGGAGCAACACAAGCACTACCTCGATGAGATCATCGAACAGA
TCAGTGAGTTCTCGAAGAGGGTGATTCTTGCTGACGCTAACCTTGACAAGGTGTTGTCCGCCTACAACAA
GCATCGGGACAAACCCATCCGGGAGCAGGCAGAAAACATCATACACTTGTTCACGTTGACGAACCTTGGC
GCTCCTGCGGCGTTCAAATATTTTGACACGACGATTGATAGGAAGCGCTATACCAGCACCAAAGAAGTAC
TCGATGCCACCCTAATTCACCAGTCTATTACAGGCCTGTACGAAACGAGGATCGACTTGTCGCAACTAGG
AGGAGATGCCTATCCGTATGACGTGCCAGATTACGCCTCCCTTGGGTCTGGTTCCCCTAAGAAGAAGCGG
AAAGTGGAGGATCCCAAGAAGAAGCGCAAAGTCGACGGCGGATCCGGAGCCACGAACTTTTCCCTGCTCA
AGCAAGCTGGTGATGTGGAGGAGAATCCTGGCCCAGCTCCAGGCTCAACGTCCATGGCGAAGGCAGATAA
GAAACCAGCGGAGAAGAAACCGGCAGAGAAAACTCCGGCAGTCGAACCAGCAGCAGCGGCAGAGAAGAAA
CCAAAAGCCGGAAAGAAACTCCCCAAGGAACCAGCCGTCGCCGGAGACAAGAAGAAGAAGAGATCAAAGA
AGAACGTTGAGACATACAAGATCTACATCTTCAAGGTGTTGAAGCAAGTTCATCCAGACATCGGAATCTC
AAGCAAAGCGATGGGAATTATGAACAGTTTCATCAACGATATTTTTGAGAAGCTCGCTGGTGAATCTTCG
AAGCTGGCGAGGTACAACAAGAAGCCGACGATTACTTCCAGGGAGATTCAGACTGCGGTTAGACTTGTGT
TGCCCGGTGAGTTGGCGAAACATGCTGTGTCTGAAGGGACTAAGGCGGTTACGAAGTTTACGAGTTCTGC
TCAGGGCGCCTCTTTCATGGTGTCCAAAGGAGAGGAGCTCTTTACAGGAGTTGTGCCCATTTTGGTCGAG
TTGGATGGCGACGTAAATGGCCACAAGTTCAGCGTGAGAGGCGAAGGTGAAGGTGATGCCACCAATGGCA
AGCTTACCCTCAAGTTCATCTGTACCACTGGGAAACTGCCGGTTCCATGGCCAACGTTGGTCACCACTCT
CACATATGGTGTTCAGTGCTTTTCGAGGTATCCGGACCACATGAAACGCCATGACTTCTTCAAGTCAGCC
ATGCCTGAGGGGTATGTCCAAGAACGCACCATCAGCTTTAAGGACGACGGAACGTACAAGACACGTGCGG
AGGTCAAGTTCGAGGGAGATACACTGGTGAACAGGATCGAACTCAAAGGGATCGACTTCAAAGAGGACGG
CAACATACTGGGGCATAAGCTCGAGTACAACTTCAATTCTCACAACGTCTACATTACTGCCGACAAGCAG
AAGAACGGCATTAAGGCGAACTTCAAAATCCGGCATAATGTGGAGGATGGTAGTGTCCAACTGGCTGACC
ACTACCAGCAGAACACGCCGATAGGCGATGGCCCAGTGCTTCTGCCCGACAATCACTACCTGTCAACCCA
ATCCGTTCTGTCTAAGGACCCTAACGAAAAGAGGGATCACATGGTGCTTCTGGAGTTTGTAACGGCTGCA
GGCATCACTCATGGGATGGATGAGCTCTACAAGTGATAACTGCGGCCGCAGATATCACTAGTGTTCAAAC
ATTTGGCAATAAAGTTTCTTAAGATTGAATCCTGTTGCCGGTCTTGCGATGATTATCATATAATTTCTGT
TGAATTACGTTAAGCATGTAATAATTAACATGTAATGCATGACGTTATTTATGAGATGGGTTTTTATGAT
TAGAGTCCCGCAATTATACATTTAATACGCGATAGAAAACAAAATATAACTAGAATTCGAGCTCGGAGGA
CCAAGCCCGTTATTCTGACAGTTCTGGTGCTCAACACATTTATATTTATCAAGGAGCACATTGTTACTCA
CTGCTAGGAGGGAATCGAACTAGGAATATTGATCAGAGGAACTACGAGAGAGCTGAAGATAACTGCCCTC
TAGCTCTCACTGATCTGGGTCGCATAGTGAGATGCAGCCCACGTGAGTTCAGCAACGGTCTAGCGCTGGG
CTTTTAGGCCCGCATGATCGGGCTTTTGTCGGGTGGTCGACGTGTTCACGATTGGGGAGAGCAACGCAGC
AGTTCCTCTTAGTTTAGTCCCACCTCGCCTGTCCAGCAGAGTTCTGACCGGTTTATAAACTCGCTTGCTG
CATCAGACTTGACTGGTTAGGCTTAACCTCAGTTTTAGAGCTAGAAATAGCAAGTTAAAATAAGGCTAGT
CCGTTATCAACTTGAAAAAGTGGCACCGAGTCGGTGCTTTTTTTCTAGACCCAGCTTTCTTGTACAAAGT
TGGCATTACGCTTTACGAATTCCCATGGGGAGGACCAAGCCCGTTATTCTGACAGTTCTGGTGCTCAACA
CATTTATATTTATCAAGGAGCACATTGTTACTCACTGCTAGGAGGGAATCGAACTAGGAATATTGATCAG
AGGAACTACGAGAGAGCTGAAGATAACTGCCCTCTAGCTCTCACTGATCTGGGTCGCATAGTGAGATGCA
GCCCACGTGAGTTCAGCAACGGTCTAGCGCTGGGCTTTTAGGCCCGCATGATCGGGCTTTTGTCGGGTGG
TCGACGTGTTCACGATTGGGGAGAGCAACGCAGCAGTTCCTCTTAGTTTAGTCCCACCTCGCCTGTCCAG
CAGAGTTCTGACCGGTTTATAAACTCGCTTGCTGCATCAGACTTGCGTCTTCTTCTCTGGCTACAGTTTT
AGAGCTAGAAATAGCAAGTTAAAATAAGGCTAGTCCGTTATCAACTTGAAAAAGTGGCACCGAGTCGGTG
CTTTTTTTCTAGACCCAGCTTTCTTGTACAAAGTTGGCATTACGCTCAGAGAGGATGCACATGTGACCGA
GGGAGGTGTCATCTATGTTACTGCTAGTCGATTTAAATCCTTAATTAACCCTGCAGGCATCTCCAATTCG
CCCTATAGTGAGTCGTATTACACCGGTGAGGATCTAGACCCAGCTTTCTTGTACAAAGTTGGCATTATAA
GAAAGCATTGCTTATCAATTTGTTGCAACGAACAGGTCACTATCAGTCAAAATAAAATCATTATTTGCCA
TCCAGCTGCAGCTCTGGCCCGTGTCTCAAAATCTCTGATGTTACATTGCACAAGATAAAAATATATCATC
ATGAACAATAAAACTGTCTGCTTACATAAACAGTAATACAAGGGGTGTTATGAGCCATATTCAACGGGAA
ACGTCGAGGCCGCGATTAAATTCCAACATGGATGCTGATTTATATGGGTATAAATGGGCTCGCGATAATG
TCGGGCAATCAGGTGCGACAATCTATCGCTTGTATGGGAAGCCCGATGCGCCAGAGTTGTTTCTGAAACA
TGGCAAAGGTAGCGTTGCCAATGATGTTACAGATGAGATGGTCAGACTAAACTGGCTGACGGAATTTATG
CCTCTTCCGACCATCAAGCATTTTATCCGTACTCCTGGTGATGCATGGTTACTCACCACTGCGATCCCCG
GAAAAACAGCATTCCAGGTATTAGAAGAATATCCTGATTCAGGTGAAAATATTGTTGATGCGCTGGCAGT
GTTCCTGCGCCGGTTGCATTCGATTCCTGTTTGTAATTGTCCTTTTAACAGCGATCGCGTATTTCGTCTC
GCTCAGGCGCAATCACGAATGAATAACGGTTTGGTTGATGCGAGTGATTTTGATGACGAGCGTAATGGCT
GGCCTGTTGAACAAGTCTGGAAAGAAATGCATAAACTTTTGCCATTCTCACCGGATTCAGTCGTCACTCA
TGGTGATTTCTCACTTGATAACCTTATTTTTGACGAGGGGAAATTAATAGGTTGTATTGATGTTGGACGA
GTCGGAATCGCAGACCGATACCAGGATCTTGCCATCCTATGGAACTGCCTCGGTGAGTTTTCTCCTTCAT
TACAGAAACGGCTTTTTCAAAAATATGGTATTGATAATCCTGATATGAATAAATTGCAGTTTCATTTGAT
GCTCGATGAGTTTTTCTAATCAGAATTGGTTAATTGGTTGTAACATTATTCAGATTGGGCCCCGTTCCAC
TGAGCGTCAGACCCCGTAGAAAAGATCAAAGGATCTTCTTGAGATCCTTTTTTTCTGCGCGTAATCTGCT
GCTTGCAAACAAAAAAACCACCGCTACCAGCGGTGGTTTGTTTGCCGGATCAAGAGCTACCAACTCTTTT
TCCGAAGGTAACTGGCTTCAGCAGAGCGCAGATACCAAATACTGTTCTTCTAGTGTAGCCGTAGTTAGGC
CACCACTTCAAGAACTCTGTAGCACCGCCTACATACCTCGCTCTGCTAATCCTGTTACCAGTGGCTGCTG
CCAGTGGCGATAAGTCGTGTCTTACCGGGTTGGACTCAAGACGATAGTTACCGGATAAGGCGCAGCGGTC
GGGCTGAACGGGGGGTTCGTGCACACAGCCCAGCTTGGAGCGAACGACCTACACCGAACTGAGATACCTA
CAGCGTGAGCTATGAGAAAGCGCCACGCTTCCCGAAGGGAGAAAGGCGGACAGGTATCCGGTAAGCGGCA
GGGTCGGAACAGGAGAGCGCACGAGGGAGCTTCCAGGGGGAAACGCCTGGTATCTTTATAGTCCTGTCGG
GTTTCGCCACCTCTGACTTGAGCGTCGATTTTTGTGATGCTCGTCAGGGGGGCGGAGCCTATGGAAAAAC
GCCAGCAACGCGGCCTTTTTACGGTTCCTGGCCTTTTGCTGGCCTTTTGCTCACATGTT
